>Addgene plasmid #202053 | 1BR9-AtWUSSTOP | addgene full sequence | sequence record 405825 | Addgene NGS Result
TTGAGATCCTTTTTTTCTGCGCGTAATCTGCTGCTTGCAAACAAAAAAACCACCGCTACCAGCGGTGGTT
TGTTTGCCGGATCAAGAGCTACCAACTCTTTTTCCGAAGGTAACTGGCTTCAGCAGAGCGCAGATACCAA
ATACTGTCCTTCTAGTGTAGCCGTAGTTAGGCCACCACTTCAAGAACTCTGTAGCACCGCCTACATACCT
CGCTCTGCTAATCCTGTTACCAGTGGCTGCTGCCAGTGGCGATAAGTCGTGTCTTACCGGGTTGGACTCA
AGACGATAGTTACCGGATAAGGCGCAGCGGTCGGGCTGAACGGGGGGTTCGTGCACACAGCCCAGCTTGG
AGCGAACGACCTACACCGAACTGAGATACCTACAGCGTGAGCTATGAGAAAGCGCCACGCTTCCCGAAGG
GAGAAAGGCGGACAGGTATCCGGTAAGCGGCAGGGTCGGAACAGGAGAGCGCACGAGGGAGCTTCCAGGG
GGAAACGCCTGGTATCTTTATAGTCCTGTCGGGTTTCGCCACCTCTGACTTGAGCGTCGATTTTTGTGAT
GCTCGTCAGGGGGGCGGAGCCTATGGAAAAACGCCAGCAACGCGGCCTTTTTACGGTTCCTGGCCTTTTG
CTGGCCTTTTGCTCACATGTTCTTTCCTGCGTTATCCCCTGATTCTGTGGATAACCGTATTACCGCCTTT
GAGTGAGCTGATACCGCTCGCCGCAGCCGAACGACCGAGCGCAGCGAGTCAGTGAGCGAGGAAGCGGAAG
AGCGCCTGATGCGGTATTTTCTCCTTACGCATCTGTGCGGTATTTCACACCGCAATGGTGCACTCTCAGT
ACAATCTGCTCTGATGCCGCATAGTTAAGCCAGTATACACTCCGCTATCGCTACGTGACTGGGTCATGGC
TGCGCCCCGACACCCGCCAACACCCGCTGACGCGCCCTGACGGGCTTGTCTGCTCCCGGCATCCGCTTAC
AGACAAGCTGTGACCGTCTCCGGGAGCTGCATGTGTCAGAGGTTTTCACCGTCATCACCGAAACGCGCGA
GGCAGCTGCGGTAAAGCTCATCAGCGTGGTCGTGAAGCGATTCACAGATGTCTGCCTGTTCATCCGCGTC
CAGCTCGTTGAGTTTCTCCAGAAGCGTTAATGTCTGGCTTCTGATAAAGCGGGCCATGTTAAGGGCGGTT
TTTTCCTGTTTGGTCACTGATGCCTCCGTGTAAGGGGGATTTCTGTTCATGGGGGTAATGATACCGATGA
AACGAGAGAGGATGCTCACGATACGGGTTACTGATGATGAACATGCCCGGTTACTGGAACGTTGTGAGGG
TAAACAACTGGCGGTATGGATGCGGCGGGACCAGAGAAAAATCACTCAGGGTCAATGCCAGCGCTTCGTT
AATACAGATGTAGGTGTTCCACAGGGTAGCCAGCAGCATCCTGCGATGCAGATCCGGAACATAATGGTGC
AGGGCGCTGACTTCCGCGTTTCCAGACTTTACGAAACACGGAAACCGAAGACCATTCATGTTGTTGCTCA
GGTCGCAGACGTTTTGCAGCAGCAGTCGCTTCACGTTCGCTCGCGTATCGGTGATTCATTCTGCTAACCA
GTAAGGCAACCCCGCCAGCCTAGCCGGGTCCTCAACGACAGGAGCACGATCATGCGCACCCGTGGGGCCG
CCATGCCGGCGATAATGGCCTGCTTCTCGCCGAAACGTTTGGTGGCGGGACCAGTGACGAAGGCTTGAGC
GAGGGCGTGCAAGATTCCGAATACCGCAAGCGACAGGCCGATCATCGTCGCGCTCCAGCGAAAGCGGTCC
TCGCCGAAAATGACCCAGAGCGCTGCCGGCACCTGTCCTACGAGTTGCATGATAAAGAAGACAGTCATAA
GTGCGGCGACGATAGTCATGCCCCGCGCCCACCGGAAGGAGCTGACTGGGTTGAAGGCTCTCAAGGGCAT
CGGTCGAGATCCCGGTGCCTAATGAGTGAGCTAACTTACATTAATTGCGTTGCGCTCACTGCCCGCTTTC
CAGTCGGGAAACCTGTCGTGCCAGCTGCATTAATGAATCGGCCAACGCGCGGGGAGAGGCGGTTTGCGTA
TTGGGCGCCAGGGTGGTTTTTCTTTTCACCAGTGAGACGGGCAACAGCTGATTGCCCTTCACCGCCTGGC
CCTGAGAGAGTTGCAGCAAGCGGTCCACGCTGGTTTGCCCCAGCAGGCGAAAATCCTGTTTGATGGTGGT
TAACGGCGGGATATAACATGAGCTGTCTTCGGTATCGTCGTATCCCACTACCGAGATATCCGCACCAACG
CGCAGCCCGGACTCGGTAATGGCGCGCATTGCGCCCAGCGCCATCTGATCGTTGGCAACCAGCATCGCAG
TGGGAACGATACCCTCATTCAGCATTTGCATGGTTTGTTGAAAACCGGACATGGCACTCCAGTCGCCTTC
CCGTTCCGCTATCGGCTGAATTTGATTGCGAGTGAGATATTTATGCCAGCCAGCCAGACGCAGACGCGCC
GAGACAGAACTTAATGGGCCCGCTAACAGCGCGATTTGCTGGTGACCCAATGCGACCAGATGCTCCACGC
CCAGTCGCGTACCGTCTTCATGGGAGAAAATAATACTGTTGATGGGTGTCTGGTCAGAGACATCAAGAAA
TAACGCCGGAACATTAGTGCAGGCAGCTTCCACAGCAATGGCATCCTGGTCATCCAGCGGATAGTTAATG
ATCAGCCCACTGACGCGTTGCGCGAGAAGATTGTGCACCGCCGCTTTACAGGCTTCGACGCCGCTTCGTT
CTACCATCGACACCACCACGCTGGCACCCAGTTGATCGGCGCGAGATTTAATCGCCGCGACAATTTGCGA
CGGCGCGTGCAGGGCCAGACTGGAGGTGGCAACGCCAATCAGCAACGACTGTTTGCCCGCCAGTTGTTGT
GCCACGCGGTTGGGAATGTAATTCAGCTCCGCCATCGCCGCTTCCACTTTTTCCCGCGTTTTCGCAGAAA
CGTGGCTGGCCTGGTTCACCACGCGGGAAACGGTCTGATAAGAGACACCGGCATACTCTGCGACATCGTA
TAACGTTACTGGTTTCACATTCACCACCCTGAATTGACTCTCTTCCGGGCGCTATCATGCCATACCGCGA
AAGGTTTTGCGCCATTCGATGGTGTCCGGGATCTCGACGCTCTCCCTTATGCGACTCCTGCATTAGGAAG
CAGCCCAGTAGTAGGTTGAGGCCGTTGAGCACCGCCGCCGCAAGGAATGGTGCATGCAAGGAGATGGCGC
CCAACAGTCCCCCGGCCACGGGGCCTGCCACCATACCCACGCCGAAACAAGCGCTCATGAGCCCGAAGTG
GCGAGCCCGATCTTCCCCATCGGTGATGTCGGCGATATAGGCGCCAGCAACCGCACCTGTGGCGCCGGTG
ATGCCGGCCACGATGCGTCCGGCGTAGAGGATCGAGATCTCGATCCCGCGAAATTAATACGACTCACTAT
AGGGGAATTGTGAGCGGATAACAATTCCCCTCTAGAAATAATTTTGTTTAACTTTAAGAAGGAGATATAC
CATGGGTTCTTCTCACCATCACCATCACCATGAAAACCTGTACTTCCAATCCAATGCACGCGATCACATG
GTCCTGCACGAGTACGTGAACGCCGCCGGGATCACTGGTGGCGGAGGTTCTGGAGGCGGTGGATCGTACT
TCCAATCCAATGCAGAACCTCCCCAGCACCAGCACCATCACCACCAGGCTGATCAAGAGTCGGGAAATAA
CAACAACAATAAAAGCGGGAGCGGGGGTTACACCTGTCGTCAAACATCCACGCGCTGGACACCAACCACT
GAACAAATCAAAATTTTGAAAGAATTATACTATAACAATGCCATTCGTTCACCTACCGCAGATCAAATCC
AAAAAATTACAGCACGCTTGCGCCAGTTCGGAAAGATTGAGGGAAAAAACGTGTTCTACTGGTTTCAGAA
TCATAAGGCACGTGAACGTCAAAAAAAACGTTTTAACGGGACTAATATGACAACACCGAGTTCGAGTCCC
AACTCCGTTATGATGGCAGCGAACGATCACTATCATCCATTACTGCACCACCATCATGGAGTCCCAATGC
AGCGTCCAGCCAATTCCGTGAATGTCAAGCTGAACCAAGACCACCATCTTTATCACCACAATAAGCCTTA
CCCATCTTTTAATAACGGCAACCTGAATCACGCCAGCAGTGGCACCGAATGCGGGGTCGTCAATGCGTCG
AATGGATATATGTCGTCGCACGTCTACGGTTCTATGGAACAAGACTGTTCAATGAATTACAACAACGTAG
GAGGGGGCTGGGCCAATATGGACCATCACTACAGCTCTGCGCCGTACAATTTCTTCGACCGTGCTAAACC
GTTATTCGGCTTAGAGGGACATCAGGAGGAGGAGGAATGCGGGGGTGACGCTTACTTAGAACATCGTCGT
ACTTTACCGCTTTTCCCGATGCATGGAGAGGACCATATCAATGGTGGGTCTGGCGCCATTTGGAAGTACG
GACAGTCGGAGGTACGCCCTTGCGCAAGTCTTGAGCTGCGTTTGAATTAGTAATAACATTGGTAGTGGGA
GCAACGGCAACAGCGGATCCGTGAGCCGCCGTCGCCGTCGCCGTCGCCGTCGCTAATAACATTGGAAGTG
GATAACGGATCCGAATTCGAGCGCCGTCGACAAGCTTGCGGCCGCACTCGAGCACCACCACCACCACCAC
TGAGATCCGGCTGCTAACAAAGCCCGAAAGGAAGCTGAGTTGGCTGCTGCCACCGCTGAGCAATAACTAG
CATAACCCCTTGGGGCCTCTAAACGGGTCTTGAGGGGTTTTTTGCTGAAAGGAGGAACTATATCCGGATT
GGCGAATGGG
[124 nt withheld, positions 4911-5034]
C
[91 nt withheld, positions 5036-5126]
A
[49 nt withheld, positions 5128-5176]
CCTTTGACGTTGGAGTCCACGTTCTTT
[37 nt withheld, positions 5204-5240]
ACCCTATCTCGGTCTATTCTTTTGATTTATAAGGGATTTTGCCGATTTCGGCCTATTGGTTAAAAAATGA
GCTGATTTAACAAAAATTTAACGCGAATTTTAACAAACTAGTAACGTTTACAATTTCAGGTGGCACTTTT
CGGGGAAATGTGCGCGGAACCCCTATTTGTTTATTTTTCTAAATACATTCAAATATGTATCCGCTCATGA
ATTAATTCTTAGAAAAACTCATCGAGCATCAAATGAAACTGCAATTTATTCATATCAGGATTATCAATAC
CATATTTTTGAAAAAGCCGTTTCTGTAATGAAGGAGAAAACTCACCGAGGCAGTTCCATAGGATGGCAAG
ATCCTGGTATCGGTCTGCGATTCCGACTCGTCCAACATCAATACAACCTATTAATTTCCCCTCGTCAAAA
ATAAGGTTATCAAGTGAGAAATCACCATGAGTGACGACTGAATCCGGTGAGAATGGCAAAAGTTTATGCA
TTTCTTTCCAGACTTGTTCAACAGGCCAGCCATTACGCTCGTCATCAAAATCACTCGCATCAACCAAACC
GTTATTCATTCGTGATTGCGCCTGAGCGAGACGAAATACGCGATCGCTGTTAAAAGGACAATTACAAACA
GGAATCGAATGCAACCGGCGCAGGAACACTGCCAGCGCATCAACAATGTTTTCACCTGAATCAGGATATT
CTTCTAATACCTGGAATGCTGTTTTCCCGGGGATCGCAGTGGTGAGTAACCATGCATCATCAGGAGTACG
GATAAAATGCTTGATGGTCGGAAGAGGCATAAATTCCGTCAGCCAGTTTAGTCTGACCATCTCATCTGTA
ACATCATTGGCAACGCTACCTTTGCCATGTTTCAGAAACAACTCTGGCGCATCGGGCTTCCCATACAATC
GATAGATTGTCGCACCTGATTGCCCGACATTATCGCGAGCCCATTTATACCCATATAAATCAGCATCCAT
GTTGGAATTTAATCGCGGCCTAGAGCAAGACGTTTCCCGTTGAATATGGCTCATAACACCCCTTGTATTA
CTGTTTATGTAAGCAGACAGTTTTATTGTTCATGACCAAAATCCCTTAACGTGAGTTTTCGTTCCACTGA
GCGTCAGACCCCGTAGAAAAGATCAAAGGATCTTC
Features (pLannotate 1.2.2; 21 found; start..end, strand, type, name):
      1..589     +  rep_origin     ori: high-copy-number ColE1/pMB1/pBR322/pUC origin of replication
    775..914     -  misc_feature   bom: basis of mobility region from pBR322
   1016..1207    -  CDS            rop: Rop protein, which maintains plasmids at low copy number; rop
   1224..1604    +  CDS            YPB1_ECOLX: Protein predicted: Swiss-Prot protein existence level 4. From Escherichia coli.
   1676..1967    -  CDS            TcR (fragment): tetracycline efflux protein; tet; confers resistance to tetracycline
   1982..2003    -  protein_bind   CAP binding site: CAP binding activates transcription in the presence of cAMP. E. coli catabolite activator protein
   2016..3098    -  CDS            lacI: lac repressor; lacI; The lac repressor binds to the lac operator to inhibit transcription in E. coli. This inhibition can be relieved by adding lactose or isopropyl-β-D-thiogalactopyranoside (IPTG).
   3099..3176    -  promoter       lacI promoter: lacI
   3184..3463    -  CDS            TcR (fragment): tetracycline efflux protein; tet; confers resistance to tetracycline
   3485..3503    +  promoter       T7 promoter: promoter for bacteriophage T7 RNA polymerase
   3504..3528    +  protein_bind   lac operator: The lac repressor binds to the lac operator to inhibit transcription in E. coli. This inhibition can be relieved by adding lactose or isopropyl-β-D-thiogalactopyranoside (IPTG). lac repressor encoded by lacI
   3543..3565    +  RBS            RBS: efficient ribosome binding site from bacteriophage T7 gene 10 (Olins and Rangwala, 1989)
   3584..3601    +  CDS            6xHis: 6xHis affinity tag
   3602..3618    +  CDS            TEV site (fragment): tobacco etch virus (TEV) protease recognition and cleavage site
   3791..4597    +  CDS            WUS (fragment): WUS_ARATH - Also known as PGA6. Experimental evidence at protein level: Swiss-Prot protein existence level 1. Transcription factor that plays a central role during early embryogenesis, oogenesis and flowering, probably by regulating expression of specific genes. Required to specify stem cell identity in meristems, such as shoot apical meristem (SAM). May induce shoot stem cells activity in order to maintain the stem cell identity. Involved in the developmental root meristem. In shoot apices, it is sufficient to induce the expression of CLV3, a putative ligand of the CLV signaling pathway. Also
   4743..4760    +  CDS            9xHis (fragment): 9xHis affinity tag
   4770..4819    +  CDS            SET1 (fragment): solubility-enhancement tag derived from T7 phage gene 10B
   4827..4874    +  terminator     T7 terminator: transcription terminator for bacteriophage T7 RNA polymerase
   4911..5339    +  rep_origin     f1 ori (sequence partly withheld): f1 bacteriophage origin of replication; arrow indicates direction of (+) strand synthesis
   5393..5450    +  promoter       AmpR promoter (fragment): bla
   5459..6274    -  CDS            KanR: aminoglycoside phosphotransferase; aph(3')-Ia; confers resistance to kanamycin in bacteria or G418 (Geneticin®) in eukaryotes
