[The description below was written by a language model from this plasmid's Addgene catalogue record and pLannotate feature annotations shown in this document.]
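Description:
1BR9-AtWUSSTOP is a bacterial expression plasmid for producing Arabidopsis thaliana WUSCHEL (WUS), the homeodomain transcription factor that specifies stem cell identity in shoot meristems, as a recombinant protein in E. coli. It is built on the 1BR9 backbone, a pET-style vector carrying a pBR322-type ColE1 origin together with the bom region and the rop gene, which holds copy number low, consistent with the catalogue entry. An f1 origin is also present, and selection is by kanamycin through an aminoglycoside phosphotransferase gene. Short tetracycline-resistance fragments flanking the lacI cassette are non-functional remnants of the backbone's ancestry.

The E. coli codon-optimised WUS coding sequence, inserted by ligation-independent cloning, sits under a T7 promoter with an adjacent lac operator and the phage T7 gene 10 ribosome binding site. The plasmid-borne lacI gene keeps the cassette repressed until induction with IPTG in a host supplying T7 RNA polymerase, and a T7 terminator closes the unit. The open reading frame begins with a 6xHis affinity tag followed by a partial match to a TEV protease site. The catalogue also lists an N-terminal GFP11 tag on the backbone; the automated annotation does not label it, though there is an unannotated stretch between the TEV site and WUS where it could lie. A histidine tag fragment and a solubility-tag fragment are annotated downstream of the insert; the "STOP" in the name suggests translation ends after WUS so these are not fused, but the record does not say so explicitly.

GFP11 is the small strand of split GFP that restores fluorescence on meeting GFP1-10. The associated publication describes delivered complementation in planta, an assay measuring peptide-mediated protein delivery into plant cells, for which this purified tagged WUS presumably serves as cargo.
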