Addgene plasmid #202053: 1BR9-AtWUSSTOP
Purpose: E. coli expression vector for N-ter GFP11 tagged Arabidopsis thaliana WUSCHEL
Depositing lab: Markita Landry. Depositing organization: University of California, Berkeley. Publication: Delivered complementation in planta (DCIP) enables measurement of peptide-mediated protein delivery efficiency in plants. Wang JW, Squire HJ, Goh NS, Ni HM, Lien E, Wong C, Gonzalez-Grandio E, Landry MP. Commun Biol. 2023 Aug 12;6(1):840. doi: 10.1038/s42003-023-05191-5. PubMed 37573467.
Backbone
  Vector backbone: 1BR9
  Backbone size w/o insert (bp): 5513
  Total vector size (bp): 6399
  Vector type: Bacterial Expression
Growth in bacteria
  Bacterial resistance: Kanamycin, 50 μg/mL
  Growth temperature: 37°C
  Growth strain: DH5alpha
  Copy number: Low Copy
Gene/Insert
  Gene/Insert name: AtWUS E. Coli Codon Optimized
  Species: A. thaliana (mustard weed)
  Insert size (bp): 873
  GenBank ID: NM_127349
  Entrez Gene: WUS (a.k.a. AT2G17950, PGA6, T27K22.18, T27K22_18, WUS1, WUSCHEL, WUSCHEL 1)
  Promoter: T7 Promoter
  Tag / fusion protein: 6xHis (N terminal on backbone); GFP11 (N terminal on backbone)
  Cloning method: Ligation Independent Cloning
  Sequencing primers: 5′ TAATACGACTCACTATAGGG; 3′ GCTAGTTATTGCTCAGCGG
Terms and licenses: Academic/Nonprofit Terms; Industry Terms: Not Available to Industry
Depositor comments: Please visit https://www.biorxiv.org/content/10.1101/2022.05.03.490515v2 for bioRxiv preprint.
How to cite: 1BR9-AtWUSSTOP was a gift from Markita Landry (Addgene plasmid # 202053 ; http://n2t.net/addgene:202053 ; RRID:Addgene_202053)
